>Addgene plasmid #191638 | pXD70Tet(DadRmt2)-DadR(ΔTM) | addgene full sequence | sequence record 375943 | Addgene NGS Result
AGACAAGGAGATTATAGCATGGCGGCAAACGCTGGCGAGACGAAGGTGAAGCTCTGGGAGGGCATCTGCT
ACCCAGAGAACATGCGCGATGACTGGCAGGACGAGATAGACGACATTCTTCAAGTGCCTTTCGCTTATGC
GGTTCACGACATAGACCATGACCAGAAGAGCAAGCAGCGCAAGACGCATGCGCACGTCATTGTTGTCTGG
GGCGGCAACACGACACGCAAGGCAATCATCAACGTCTTGAACCGATTGAGCGCGGACGGCAAGAAGTGCT
GTTCGTCAGCCGAGCCAATCAACAACATCAGGCATGCGTATGACTATCTGATTCACGACACGGCTTCCTG
TCGCAAGAAGGGCAAGGAGCTGTATCCGGTCGAAGCACGCATCGAGGGAAACAACTTCGACATTGGTCAG
CTCGAACAGCTCTCGACTAAGGACAAGCAGGACATGCTCTTCGAGTTGGTCGGCTTCATCATGTGCGAGA
GGTTCGAGACCATCAACGATTTCACGGCTGCGGCGCTGAGGGAGTTTCCCGAGCAGTACCGCGAAATCAT
CGTGGGGTACAACTCGATTCTCGAGCGCTATTGTCGCGGGAACTATCTGAACGCCGAACGTAAGCGCAAG
TGCGTGGAACAGTCAGGTGCCAAAGAGTAGTCGGGTCAATGCAGCAATGCGTGACTACGGGGCGGCGTGG
TCTGCGCTCGCGCAGATCTAAGCCGACTCGTTCACGGATTGCGGAATTGACGCGACGGCCAACCGAATAG
ACCAGACTTGATTAAGGGTCGATGGACGCTCTGCTCCATCGACCCTTTCCTTGCCCGTGTCTCGACTGGA
TGAGACCTGCAGAATCGGGCGGCTCATTATTTTTCGCTAACTACGTCCGAAAAATAATGTGTCCGAAAAA
TAATGTGACAAATGACAAATGACAAATGACCACAGGGGGGCCACTACGACGGCCCCCCTAATAGTGCCGT
GTGCCGTGTGCCGAACCGCAGGTAGATTGAGGGGTGGTTCGGAGGGGCGAAGTCCCTCCGTTCGGCGCTC
GCGCCGATGGCCCGAGGGCCGTGAGCGAAGCCGCGAACGGGCAAGGGCTGGGGGGTCTCGGGGGGAACGC
CCGAGCGGGTGCAGGGCTGGCCCTGCCACGTCCTTAGCGTAGCTAAGGTCTAACGTGCTAGACTTTAGTC
GATTAAGTCTGTACGGTTCGGAGGTTTCCATGGCTCACATCGCGAAATACAAGGCTCCATCGGTCGGGCA
CATGCTTGCCCACTACCGCCGCGACCGCAGCAGCCTGGAGCGCGACAACATCGACCCCGAGCGCATCAAG
AACGACTTGGTGGTCGGCCACTACACGAACAAGGACGGCAAGCTCGTTGTGGGGCGCGTGGAGCCGCGCG
ATGGCGAGCCGAACTGGGGCACGGTGGAGAGCCGCATCGAGCGCGTGAACGAGGCCCAGAAGGCCGCAGG
GAAGCGTGCCACGCGCAAGGATGCGGTCGTTATGGCTGACGTTGTTGTGACGCTTCCCGACAATGTGCGC
AAGGGCGATGAGGACAGGTTCTTCCGTCTCACGTACTGGTACCTGTCGAAGAAGTTCGGCATCGAGAACA
TGATGGGCGGGTACGTCCACAAGGACGAGGTGTTGAAGGATGGCACGCCCGCCCGCGACCACATGCACGT
GCCGTTCACGCCCATCCTAGATGGACGGTTCAACTACAAGCAGATGTGCCCCCGCAGCTTCTACCGGAGC
ATGCACAAGGAGCTTGGGGATTACCTAGAGGGGCGCATGGGCTACCGCCCTGCAATCGAGCTTGACGAGG
AGACGCGGGCGCAGCGTGTATACACGGACAAGTCCGTGGATATCGACAAGGTACGCTGTGCGGTCGATAA
GGCCGTGGTTGAACCTGCGAAGGACGAAGCGGCGCGAATCGTCGCGGCGGCTAGGGAAGAAGCCGCCGCT
TTACTGAATGATGCCGAAACGCGTAAGGCAGAGCTTGTTACCGAGATTGCCGACAAGGAGGGTGACCTTG
CCGAGCTTGACAGCCAGCTCGAGGACGTGAAGCTCGATATCGAAGATGAGCAAGACCGATTGGAGTGTCT
TCGGCAACGAGCGGACGGAGTTGCGCGAGACATTGGAGAGCTTCAACCCATCGCTACCGAGGTTCGGGGC
TGGGAAGCTGCGGGAAAAGCTGAGCGCGGCGCAATCCTCGATAACATCGTTGTTAAGTGCGATGGACTCG
CGAGCCGCATCAGAGCAGGAGTTGCGGGAATGCGAATCAAAGTGGAAGAGCTTAGAAGTCGAATATCGCG
CCCGCTCGAATATCTGATGCGCAGGGAACAGCCAAGGCAACAGAGCCTTAATGACGTGCTGCGCGATGCG
CAGCGGGCGGCGGATGCGTGGAACCGCGACCACGCTGCACCGCAGAGGACGTATCGCGGGCGGGCTAGAT
GATGTGTTATAGTAGTACCTGTAATACACGACAAGGAGGTGCGACGCGAAAAAACCCCGCTGAAGCGGGG
TTTTTTGCGCACCACAGCAGACAGCAGAAAACATTCTGAACGCTAGGAAGCCGGTATGATTGTTACATAT
AAGGGGAAGAAAAATTTCTTTTAGGTACTTGCTTTCCTAAAACTGATGTGATACAATGATTTAATCCAGA
AAAGGAGTAAAAAATATGCGGCAAGGTATTCTTAAATAAAACTATAATCAAATAGTGGGAACAAAGGATT
ATGATAGCTCCTTTTGTAGGGACTTAGTTTTTTGTACCCAATTTAAGAATACTTTTGCCTTATCAATTTT
GACATATCCCCAAAAACAGCAATCACAAACAGGTGTATGCTGTATATGTGTATGTCCGCAACTTATAATC
CCCAGTGGTAAAAGTATTTTACTGCTGGGGATTTTTATGCCCTTTGGGGCTGTAAAGGGAGGACAATCAC
ATGAAAATAATCAATATTGGAATTCTTGCCCATGTAGACGCTGGAAAGACGACCTTGACGGAGAGCCTGC
TATATGCCAGCGGAGCCATTTCAGAACCGGGGAGCGTCGAAAAAGGGACAACGAGGACGGACACCATGTT
TTTGGAGCGGCAGCGTGGGATTACCATTCAAGCGGCAGTCACTTCCTTCCAGTGGCACAGATGTAAAGTT
AACATTGTGGATACGCCCGGCCACATGGATTTTTTGGCGGAGGTGTACCGCTCTTTGGCTGTTTTAGATG
GGGCCATCTTGGTGATCTCCGCTAAAGATGGCGTGCAGGCCCAGACCCGTATTCTGTTCCATGCCCTGCG
GAAAATGAACATTCCCACCGTTATCTTTATCAACAAGATCGACCAGGCTGGCGTTGATTTGCAGAGCGTG
GTTCAGTCTGTTCGGGATAAGCTCTCCGCCGATATTATCATCAAGCAGACGGTGTCGCTGTCCCCGGAAA
TAGTCCTGGAGGAAAATACCGACATAGAAGCATGGGATGCGGTCATCGAAAATAACGATGAATTATTGGA
AAAGTATATCGCAGGAGAACCAATCAGCCGGGAAAAACTTGCGCGGGAGGAACAGCAGCGGGTTCAAGAC
GCCTCCCTGTTCCCAGTCTATCATGGCAGCGCCAAAAATGGCCTTGGCATTCAACCGTTGATGGATGCGG
TGACAGGGCTGTTCCAACCGATTGGGGAACAGGGGGGCGCCGCCCTATGCGGCAGCGTTTTCAAGGTTGA
GTACACCGATTGCGGCCAGCGGCGTGTCTATCTACGGTTATACAGCGGAACGCTGCGCCTGCGGGATACG
GTGGCCCTGGCCGGGAGAGAAAAGCTGAAAATCACAGAGATGCGTATTCCATCCAAAGGGGAAATTGTTC
GGACAGACACCGCTTATCAGGGTGAAATTGTTATCCTTCCCAGCGACAGCGTGAGGTTAAACGATGTATT
AGGGGACCAAACCCGGCTCCCTCGTAAAAGGTGGCGCGAGGACCCCCTCCCCATGCTGCGGACGGCGATT
GCGCCGAAAACGGCAGCGCAAAGAGAACGGCTGCTGGACGCTCTTACGCAACTTGCGGATACTGACCCGC
TTTTGCGTTGCGAAGTGGATTCCATCACCCATGAGATCATTCTTTCTTTTTTGGGCCGGGTGCAGTTGGA
GGTTGTTTCCGCTTTGCTGTCGGAAAAATACAAGCTTGAAACAGTGGTAAAGGAACCCTCCGTCATTTAT
ATGGAGCGGCCGCTCAAAGCAGCCAGCCACACCATCCATATCGAGGTGCCGCCCAACCCGTTTTGGGCAT
CCATAGGACTGTCTGTTACACCACTCTCGCTTGGCTCCGGTGTACAATACGAGAGCCGGGTTTCGCTGGG
ATACTTGAACCAGAGTTTTCAAAACGCTGTCAGGGATGGTATCCGTTACGGGCTGGAGCAGGGCTTGTTC
GGCTGGAACGTAACGGACTGTAAGATTTGCTTTGAATACGGGCTTTATTACAGTCCGGTCAGCACGCCGG
CGGACTTCCGCTCATTGGCCCCGATTGTATTGGAACAGGCATTGAAGGAATCGGGGACGCAGCTGCTGGA
ACCTTATCTCTCCTTCATCCTCTATGCGCCCCAGGAATACCTTTCCAGGGCTTATCATGATGCACCGAAA
TACTGTGCCACCATCGAAACGGCCCAGGTAAAAAAGGATGAAGTTGTCTTTACTGGCGAGATTCCCGCCC
GCTGTATACAGGCATACCGTACTGATCTGGCCTTTTACACCAACGGGCGGAGCGTATGCCTTACAGAGCT
GAAAGGATATCAGGCCGCTGTCGGTCAGCCGGTCATCCAGCCCCGCCGTCCAAACAGCCGCCTGGACAAG
GTGCGCCATATGTTTCAGAAGGTAATGTAAATCGTTAAGGGATCAACTTTGGGAGAGAGTTCAAAATTGA
TCCTTTTTTTATAACAGGAATTAAATAATAAAAAAGCCGGATTAATAATCTGGCTTTTTATATTCTCTCT
CTAGTATATAAACGCAGAAAGGCCCACCCGAAGGTGAGCCAGTGTGAGTCGACTAGTTCAGACCGCCTCG
TCCTGCGCGGCCGTCTCGTGGGCCAGGTCGATGAGCTCCTGGCGATTGTCCACGCCCGTCTTCTGGTAGA
TGTGGCGGATATGCGTGCTCACCGTGCCCGCCGAGATGAACAGCGTCTCCTGGATGCGCGAGATGGTGCG
GCCCTCCAGCAGCAGCGGAAGCACGTCGGTCTCGCGCGGCGACAGGGCGAAGCGCTCCGCGATCAGCGCG
CACGGATCCACCGGGTCGGCCGGGTAGTCGGCGGCCTCTTCGGGCACCGTGCCCATCAGGCTGACCTCGC
CGATGCCGATTTTGATGAGGTCGGTCTCCGTCATGCCCCACCCCCTGTGAGCCCGTACATAACGTCGCTC
GCGCCGACCCCTCTGTCGACGGGTTCGATTATACGGAAAAGATGAGCGGCCCTCTTTGAGGAAACTATTC
TAGTTTCAGAATAATTTATGACCTACGGTTAAAGTTTCCCCAGTTCAAAGCACTATCGAATTTTTCATGA
TCACAAGATCATAAGAATTTATGATGCGGTCGAACCTGCTTTCCAACCTTTGGACGATGCTCATCTAGAA
GCGGCCGCGAATTCAGAATAGTAATACAGGATCCGAATCGTTTCAGTTGCCGCCGGATTAATAATCAAAT
AACCGTTCCTAAAAAATGCCCTCTTGGGTTATCAAGAGGGTCATTATATTTCGCAAAAAACCCCGCTTCG
GCGGGGTTTTTTCGCCTTGAAGACGAAAGGGCCTCGTGATACGCCTATTTTTATAGGTTAATGTCATGAT
AATAATGGTTTCTTAGACGTCAGGTGGCACTTTTCGGGGAAATGTGCGCGGAACCCCTATTTGTTTATTT
TTCTAAATACATTCAAATATGTATCCGCTCATGAGACAATAACCCTGATAAATGCTTCAATAATATTGAA
AAAGGAAGAGTATGAGTATTCAACATTTCCGTGTCGCCCTTATTCCCTTTTTTGCGGCATTTTGCCTTCC
TGTTTTTGCTCACCCAGAAACGCTGGTGAAAGTAAAAGATGCTGAAGATCAGTTGGGTGCACGAGTGGGT
TACATCGAACTGGATCTCAACAGCGGTAAGATCCTTGAGAGTTTTCGCCCCGAAGAACGTTTTCCAATGA
TGAGCACTTTTAAAGTTCTGCTATGTGGCGCGGTATTATCCCGTGTTGACGCCGGGCAAGAGCAACTCGG
TCGCCGCATACACTATTCTCAGAATGACTTGGTTGAGTACTCACCAGTCACAGAAAAGCATCTTACGGAT
GGCATGACAGTAAGAGAATTATGCAGTGCTGCCATAACCATGAGTGATAACACTGCGGCCAACTTACTTC
TGACAACGATCGGAGGACCGAAGGAGCTAACCGCTTTTTTGCACAACATGGGGGATCATGTAACTCGCCT
TGATCGTTGGGAACCGGAGCTGAATGAAGCCATACCAAACGACGAGCGTGACACCACGATGCCTGCAGCA
ATGGCAACAACGTTGCGCAAACTATTAACTGGCGAACTACTTACTCTAGCTTCCCGGCAACAATTAATAG
ACTGGATGGAGGCGGATAAAGTTGCAGGACCACTTCTGCGCTCGGCCCTTCCGGCTGGCTGGTTTATTGC
TGATAAATCTGGAGCCGGTGAGCGTGGGTCTCGCGGTATCATTGCAGCACTGGGGCCAGATGGTAAGCCC
TCCCGTATCGTAGTTATCTACACGACGGGGAGTCAGGCAACTATGGATGAACGAAATAGACAGATCGCTG
AGATAGGTGCCTCACTGATTAAGCATTGGTAACTGTCAGACCAAGTTTACTCATATATACTTTAGATTGA
TTTAAAACTTCATTTTTAATTTAAAAGGATCTAGGTGAAGATCCTTTTTGATAATCTCATGACCAAAATC
CCTTAACGTGAGTTTTCGTTCCACTGAGCGTCAGACCCCGTAGAAAAGATCAAAGGATCTTCTTGAGATC
CTTTTTTTCTGCGCGTAATCTGCTGCTTGCAAACAAAAAAACCACCGCTACCAGCGGTGGTTTGTTTGCC
GGATCAAGAGCTACCAACTCTTTTTCCGAAGGTAACTGGCTTCAGCAGAGCGCAGATACCAAATACTGTC
CTTCTAGTGTAGCCGTAGTTAGGCCACCACTTCAAGAACTCTGTAGCACCGCCTACATACCTCGCTCTGC
TAATCCTGTTACCAGTGGCTGCTGCCAGTGGCGATAAGTCGTGTCTTACCGGGTTGGACTCAAGACGATA
GTTACCGGATAAGGCGCAGCGGTCGGGCTGAACGGGGGGTTCGTGCACACAGCCCAGCTTGGAGCGAACG
ACCTACACCGAACTGAGATACCTACAGCGTGAGCTATGAGAAAGCGCCACGCTTCCCGAAGGGAGAAAGG
CGGACAGGTATCCGGTAAGCGGCAGGGTCGGAACAGGAGAGCGCACGAGGGAGCTTCCAGGGGGAAACGC
CTGGTATCTTTATAGTCCTGTCGGGTTTCGCCACCTCTGACTTGAGCGTCGATTTTTGTGATGCTCGTCA
GGGGGGCGGAGCCTATGGAAAAACGCCAGCAACGCGGCCCGAGATGCGCCGCGTGCGGCTGCTGGAGATG
GCGGACGCGATGGATATGTTCTGCCAAGGGTTGGTTTGCGCATTCACAGTTCTCCGCAAGAATTGATTGG
CTCCAATTCTTGGAGTGGTGAATCCGTTAGCGAGGTGCCGCCGGCATGAGCTCCTCTAGTAGAGAGCGTT
CACCGACAAACAACAGATAAAACGAAAGGCCCAGTCTTTCGACTGAGCCTTTCGTTTTATTTGAAAAAGA
AAAGCCCCAGCAAGCTTGGCGGCAGCAGGGGCATTCG
Features (pLannotate 1.2.2; 7 found; start..end, strand, type, name):
   2941..4854    +  CDS            tetM: TET1_ENTFL - Also known as tet(M). Experimental evidence at protein level: Swiss-Prot protein existence level 1. Abolishes the inhibitory effect of tetracyclin on protein synthesis by a non-covalent modification of the ribosomes. From Enterococcus faecalis (Streptococcus faecalis).
   4983..5010    -  terminator     T7Te terminator: phage T7 early transcription terminator
   5595..5614    -  misc_feature   BioBrick prefix: BioBrick prefix for parts that start with "ATG"
   5857..5961    +  promoter       AmpR promoter: bla
   5962..6822    +  CDS            AmpR: β-lactamase; bla; confers resistance to ampicillin, carbenicillin, and related antibiotics
   6993..7581    +  rep_origin     ori: high-copy-number ColE1/pMB1/pBR322/pUC origin of replication
   7762..7833    -  terminator     rrnB T1 terminator: transcription terminator T1 from the E. coli rrnB gene
