[The description below was written by a language model from this plasmid's Addgene catalogue record and pLannotate feature annotations shown in this document.]
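Description:
pXD70Tet(DadRmt2)-DadR(ΔTM) is a 7,877 nt E. coli–Eggerthella lenta shuttle plasmid built on the pXD69m1 backbone and catalogued as a bacterial expression vector. In E. coli it is maintained at high copy through a ColE1/pUC-type origin and selected with ampicillin via the β-lactamase gene driven by its native bla promoter. For the E. lenta host, selection relies on tetracycline: the plasmid carries tetM, a ribosomal protection protein originally described in Enterococcus faecalis that relieves tetracycline's inhibition of protein synthesis. The automated annotation does not identify a replicon that functions in E. lenta, although roughly the first 2.9 kb of the sequence is unannotated and may hold this and other host-specific elements; the record does not say.

The payload is dadR from Eggerthella lenta carrying a ΔTM mutation, which by its name is presumably a deletion of a transmembrane segment, though the record does not define the boundaries. The stated purpose is dadR(ΔTM) complementation, so the plasmid supplies this truncated variant in E. lenta, most plausibly to test whether that region is needed for the regulator's function in a dadR-deficient background. The associated work concerns genetic tools for E. lenta and a family of transcriptional regulators. The dadR coding sequence itself was not picked up in the feature table, and the promoter driving it is not stated; the meaning of "DadRmt2" in the name is likewise unexplained. Annotated accessory elements include a phage T7 early (T7Te) terminator and the rrnB T1 terminator, which likely insulate the cassettes from read-through transcription, and a BioBrick prefix remnant from assembly.
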