Addgene plasmid #191638: pXD70Tet(DadRmt2)-DadR(ΔTM)
Purpose: E. coli - Eggerthella lenta shuttle plasmid (TetR), dadR(ΔTM) complementation
Depositing lab: Emily Balskus. Depositing organization: Harvard University. Publication: Genetic manipulation of the human gut bacterium Eggerthella lenta reveals a widespread family of transcriptional regulators. Dong X, Guthrie BGH, Alexander M, Noecker C, Ramirez L, Glasser NR, Turnbaugh PJ, Balskus EP. Nat Commun. 2022 Dec 9;13(1):7624. doi: 10.1038/s41467-022-33576-3. PubMed 36494336.
Backbone
  Vector backbone: pXD69m1
  Vector type: Bacterial Expression
Growth in bacteria
  Bacterial resistance: Ampicillin, 100 μg/mL
  Growth temperature: 37°C
  Growth strain: DH5alpha
  Growth instructions: E. lenta: Tetracycline 20 μg/mL
  Copy number: High Copy
Gene/Insert
  Gene/Insert name: DadR
  Species: Eggerthella lenta
  Mutation: ΔTM
Terms and licenses: Academic/Nonprofit Terms; Industry Terms: Not Available to Industry
How to cite: pXD70Tet(DadRmt2)-DadR(ΔTM) was a gift from Emily Balskus (Addgene plasmid # 191638 ; http://n2t.net/addgene:191638 ; RRID:Addgene_191638)
