>Addgene plasmid #191638 | pXD70Tet(DadRmt2)-DadR(ΔTM) | addgene full sequence | sequence record 379254 | BioBrick-prefix 5'-GAATTCGCGGCCGCTTCTAG-3'
NNNNNNNNNNNNNGGNANCNNTTCGACCGCATCATAAATTCTTATGATCTTGTGATCATGAAAAATTCGA
TAGTGCTTTGAACTGGGGAAACTTTAACCGTAGGTCATAAATTATTCTGAAACTAGAATAGTTTCCTCAA
AGAGGGCCGCTCATCTTTTCCGTATAATCGAACCCGTCGACAGAGGGGTCGGCGCGAGCGACGTTATGTA
CGGGCTCACAGGGGGTGGGGCATGACGGAGACCGACCTCATCAAAATCGGCATCGGCGAGGTCAGCCTGA
TGGGCACGGTGCCCGAAGAGGCCGCCGACTACCCGGCCGACCCGGTGGATCCGTGCGCGCTGATCGCGGA
GCGCTTCGCCCTGTCGCCGCGCGAGACCGACGTGCTTCCGCTGCTGCTGGAGGGCCGCACCATCTCGCGC
ATCCAGGAGACGCTGTTCATCTCGGCGGGCACGGTGAGCACGCATATCCGCCACATCTACCAGAAGACGG
GCGTGGACAATCGCCAGGAGCTCATCGACCTGGCCCACGAGACGGCCGCGCAGGACGAGGCGGTCTGAAC
TAGTCGACTCACACTGGCTCACCTTCGGGTGGGCCTTTCTGCGTTTATATACTAGAGAGAGAATATAAAA
AGCCAGATTATTAATCCGGCTTTTTTATTATTTAATTCCTGTTATAAAAAAAGGATCAATTTTGAACTCT
CTCCCAAAGTTGATCCCTTAACGATTTACATTACCTTCTGAAACATATGGCGCACCTTGTCCAGGCGGCT
GTTTGGACGGCGGGGCTGGATGACCGGCTGACCGACAGCGGCCTGATATCCTTTCAGCTCTGTNANNNAT
ACGCTCCGCCCGTTGGTGTAAAAGGCCAGATCAGTACGGTATGCCTGTATACAGCGGGCGGGAATCTCGC
CAGTAAAGACAACTTCATCCTTTTTACCTGGGCCGTTTCGATGGTGGCACAGTANTTN
